Addgene plasmid #234203: pAIP4_1TJE
Purpose: Heterologous protein expression of threonine--tRNA ligase (EC 6.1.1.3) (Threonyl-tRNA synthetase) in Escherichia coli
Depositing lab: Christopher Bahl. Depositing organization: AI Proteins. Publication: Facile, high-throughput protein purification enabled by high-efficiency protease elution. Cárcamo Noriega EN, Truebridge IS, Teets FD 3rd, Bowman JW 3rd, Rodriguez N, Howard TA, Bahl CD. Protein Sci. 2026 Sep;35(9):e70746. doi: 10.1002/pro.70746. PubMed 42555168.
Backbone
  Vector backbone: pET29b
  Backbone size w/o insert (bp): 5679
  Vector type: Bacterial Expression
Growth in bacteria
  Bacterial resistance: Kanamycin, 50 μg/mL
  Growth temperature: 37°C
  Growth strain: DH10B
  Copy number: High Copy
Gene/Insert
  Gene/Insert name: 1TJE (alt names: SYT_ECOLI; Threonine--tRNA ligase (EC 6.1.1.3) (Threonyl-tRNA synthetase) (ThrRS))
  Species: Escherichia coli
  Insert size (bp): 672
  Promoter: T7
  Tag / fusion protein: 10x HisTag-Smt3 (N terminal on backbone)
  Cloning method: Golden Gate
  Sequencing primers: 5′ T7-promoter; 3′ T7-Term
Resource information
  A portion of this plasmid was derived from a plasmid made by: Synthetic DNA
Terms and licenses: Academic/Nonprofit Terms; Industry Terms
Depositor comments: 5' cloning site: BsaI (destroyed), 3' cloning site: BsaI (destroyed)
How to cite: pAIP4_1TJE was a gift from Christopher Bahl (Addgene plasmid # 234203 ; http://n2t.net/addgene:234203 ; RRID:Addgene_234203)
