[The description below was written by a language model from this plasmid's Addgene catalogue record and pLannotate feature annotations shown in this document.]
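Description:
pAIP4_1TJE is a bacterial expression plasmid built on a pET29b backbone for heterologous production of a fragment of Escherichia coli threonine--tRNA ligase (threonyl-tRNA synthetase, ThrRS) in E. coli. The sequenced plasmid is about 6.3 kb. It replicates from a ColE1/pMB1-type origin and retains the bom region and rop gene; the catalogue lists it as high copy, although rop normally moderates copy number. Selection is by kanamycin through an aminoglycoside phosphotransferase gene. An f1 origin is also present, along with backbone remnants annotated as tetracycline-resistance fragments and a partial AmpR promoter, which are not functional markers here.

The expression cassette uses a T7 promoter followed by a lac operator and the strong T7 gene 10 ribosome binding site. A lacI gene with its own promoter, carried on the plasmid, keeps transcription repressed until IPTG induction in a host supplying T7 RNA polymerase. The open reading frame begins with a backbone-encoded N-terminal polyhistidine tag (10xHis according to the record) fused to yeast Smt3 (SUMO). This is followed by the 672 bp insert, annotated as only a portion of thrS and named after what appears to be a structure identifier, 1TJE. The insert was made from synthetic DNA and introduced by Golden Gate assembly through BsaI sites that were destroyed in cloning. Downstream His-tag and T7 gene 10-derived sequences are annotated before the T7 terminator, but the record does not say whether these are in frame and translated.

The His-Smt3 arrangement allows immobilised-metal affinity capture and release of the target by a SUMO-specific protease, consistent with the associated work on high-throughput purification by protease elution.
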