Features (pLannotate 1.2.2; 21 found; start..end, strand, type, name):
    882..1470    +  rep_origin     ori: high-copy-number ColE1/pMB1/pBR322/pUC origin of replication
   1656..1795    -  misc_feature   bom: basis of mobility region from pBR322
   1897..2088    -  CDS            rop: Rop protein, which maintains plasmids at low copy number; rop
   2105..2485    +  CDS            YPB1_ECOLX: Protein predicted: Swiss-Prot protein existence level 4. From Escherichia coli.
   2557..2848    -  CDS            TcR (fragment): tetracycline efflux protein; tet; confers resistance to tetracycline
   2863..2884    -  protein_bind   CAP binding site: CAP binding activates transcription in the presence of cAMP. E. coli catabolite activator protein
   2897..3979    -  CDS            lacI: lac repressor; lacI; The lac repressor binds to the lac operator to inhibit transcription in E. coli. This inhibition can be relieved by adding lactose or isopropyl-β-D-thiogalactopyranoside (IPTG).
   3980..4057    -  promoter       lacI promoter: lacI
   4065..4344    -  CDS            TcR (fragment): tetracycline efflux protein; tet; confers resistance to tetracycline
   4370..4388    +  promoter       T7 promoter: promoter for bacteriophage T7 RNA polymerase
   4389..4413    +  protein_bind   lac operator: The lac repressor binds to the lac operator to inhibit transcription in E. coli. This inhibition can be relieved by adding lactose or isopropyl-β-D-thiogalactopyranoside (IPTG). lac repressor encoded by lacI
   4428..4450    +  RBS            RBS: efficient ribosome binding site from bacteriophage T7 gene 10 (Olins and Rangwala, 1989)
   4482..4501    +  CDS            7xHis (fragment): 6xHis affinity tag
   4509..4805    +  CDS            SMT3: SMT3_YEAST - Experimental evidence at protein level: Swiss-Prot protein existence level 1. Not known; suppressor of MIF2 mutations. From Saccharomyces cerevisiae (strain ATCC 204508 / S288c) (Baker's yeast).
   4809..5480    +  CDS            thrS (fragment) (sequence partly withheld): SYT_ECOLI - Experimental evidence at protein level: Swiss-Prot protein existence level 1. ThrS is also a translational repressor protein, it controls binds its own mRNA in the operator region upstream of the start codon (PubMed:3086882). The mRNA region upstream of the start codon has a tRNA-like secondary structure; mRNA and tRNA compete for binding to ThrRS (PubMed:2254931). ThrRS represses translation by preventing the ribosome from to mRNA, and tRNA(Thr) acts as an antirepressor allowing fine level control of enzyme synthesis (PubMed:2254931). X-ray structures prove that operator mRNA and
   5499..5516    +  CDS            9xHis (fragment): 9xHis affinity tag
   5526..5575    +  CDS            SET1 (fragment): solubility-enhancement tag derived from T7 phage gene 10B
   5583..5630    +  terminator     T7 terminator: transcription terminator for bacteriophage T7 RNA polymerase
   5667..6095    +  rep_origin     f1 ori (sequence partly withheld): f1 bacteriophage origin of replication; arrow indicates direction of (+) strand synthesis
   6148..6205    +  promoter       AmpR promoter (fragment): bla
   6214..760     -  CDS            KanR (across the origin): aminoglycoside phosphotransferase; aph(3')-Ia; confers resistance to kanamycin in bacteria or G418 (Geneticin®) in eukaryotes
>Addgene plasmid #234203 | pAIP4_1TJE | addgene full sequence | sequence record 464168 | Addgene NGS Result
CAATACCATATTTTTGAAAAAGCCGTTTCTGTAATGAAGGAGAAAACTCACCGAGGCAGTTCCATAGGAT
GGCAAGATCCTGGTATCGGTCTGCGATTCCGACTCGTCCAACATCAATACAACCTATTAATTTCCCCTCG
TCAAAAATAAGGTTATCAAGTGAGAAATCACCATGAGTGACGACTGAATCCGGTGAGAATGGCAAAAGTT
TATGCATTTCTTTCCAGACTTGTTCAACAGGCCAGCCATTACGCTCGTCATCAAAATCACTCGCATCAAC
CAAACCGTTATTCATTCGTGATTGCGCCTGAGCGAGACGAAATACGCGATCGCTGTTAAAAGGACAATTA
CAAACAGGAATCGAATGCAACCGGCGCAGGAACACTGCCAGCGCATCAACAATATTTTCACCTGAATCAG
GATATTCTTCTAATACCTGGAATGCTGTTTTCCCGGGGATCGCAGTGGTGAGTAACCATGCATCATCAGG
AGTACGGATAAAATGCTTGATGGTCGGAAGAGGCATAAATTCCGTCAGCCAGTTTAGTCTGACCATCTCA
TCTGTAACATCATTGGCAACGCTACCTTTGCCATGTTTCAGAAACAACTCTGGCGCATCGGGCTTCCCAT
ACAATCGATAGATTGTCGCACCTGATTGCCCGACATTATCGCGAGCCCATTTATACCCATATAAATCAGC
ATCCATGTTGGAATTTAATCGCGGCCTAGAGCAAGACGTTTCCCGTTGAATATGGCTCATAACACCCCTT
GTATTACTGTTTATGTAAGCAGACAGTTTTATTGTTCATGACCAAAATCCCTTAACGTGAGTTTTCGTTC
CACTGAGCGTCAGACCCCGTAGAAAAGATCAAAGGATCTTCTTGAGATCCTTTTTTTCTGCGCGTAATCT
GCTGCTTGCAAACAAAAAAACCACCGCTACCAGCGGTGGTTTGTTTGCCGGATCAAGAGCTACCAACTCT
TTTTCCGAAGGTAACTGGCTTCAGCAGAGCGCAGATACCAAATACTGTCCTTCTAGTGTAGCCGTAGTTA
GGCCACCACTTCAAGAACTCTGTAGCACCGCCTACATACCTCGCTCTGCTAATCCTGTTACCAGTGGCTG
CTGCCAGTGGCGATAAGTCGTGTCTTACCGGGTTGGACTCAAGACGATAGTTACCGGATAAGGCGCAGCG
GTCGGGCTGAACGGGGGGTTCGTGCACACAGCCCAGCTTGGAGCGAACGACCTACACCGAACTGAGATAC
CTACAGCGTGAGCTATGAGAAAGCGCCACGCTTCCCGAAGGGAGAAAGGCGGACAGGTATCCGGTAAGCG
GCAGGGTCGGAACAGGAGAGCGCACGAGGGAGCTTCCAGGGGGAAACGCCTGGTATCTTTATAGTCCTGT
CGGGTTTCGCCACCTCTGACTTGAGCGTCGATTTTTGTGATGCTCGTCAGGGGGGCGGAGCCTATGGAAA
AACGCCAGCAACGCGGCCTTTTTACGGTTCCTGGCCTTTTGCTGGCCTTTTGCTCACATGTTCTTTCCTG
CGTTATCCCCTGATTCTGTGGATAACCGTATTACCGCCTTTGAGTGAGCTGATACCGCTCGCCGCAGCCG
AACGACCGAGCGCAGCGAGTCAGTGAGCGAGGAAGCGGAAGAGCGCCTGATGCGGTATTTTCTCCTTACG
CATCTGTGCGGTATTTCACACCGCAATGGTGCACTCTCAGTACAATCTGCTCTGATGCCGCATAGTTAAG
CCAGTATACACTCCGCTATCGCTACGTGACTGGGTCATGGCTGCGCCCCGACACCCGCCAACACCCGCTG
ACGCGCCCTGACGGGCTTGTCTGCTCCCGGCATCCGCTTACAGACAAGCTGTGACCGTCTCCGGGAGCTG
CATGTGTCAGAGGTTTTCACCGTCATCACCGAAACGCGCGAGGCAGCTGCGGTAAAGCTCATCAGCGTGG
TCGTGAAGCGATTCACAGATGTCTGCCTGTTCATCCGCGTCCAGCTCGTTGAGTTTCTCCAGAAGCGTTA
ATGTCTGGCTTCTGATAAAGCGGGCCATGTTAAGGGCGGTTTTTTCCTGTTTGGTCACTGATGCCTCCGT
GTAAGGGGGATTTCTGTTCATGGGGGTAATGATACCGATGAAACGAGAGAGGATGCTCACGATACGGGTT
ACTGATGATGAACATGCCCGGTTACTGGAACGTTGTGAGGGTAAACAACTGGCGGTATGGATGCGGCGGG
ACCAGAGAAAAATCACTCAGGGTCAATGCCAGCGCTTCGTTAATACAGATGTAGGTGTTCCACAGGGTAG
CCAGCAGCATCCTGCGATGCAGATCCGGAACATAATGGTGCAGGGCGCTGACTTCCGCGTTTCCAGACTT
TACGAAACACGGAAACCGAAGACCATTCATGTTGTTGCTCAGGTCGCAGACGTTTTGCAGCAGCAGTCGC
TTCACGTTCGCTCGCGTATCGGTGATTCATTCTGCTAACCAGTAAGGCAACCCCGCCAGCCTAGCCGGGT
CCTCAACGACAGGAGCACGATCATGCGCACCCGTGGGGCCGCCATGCCGGCGATAATGGCCTGCTTCTCG
CCGAAACGTTTGGTGGCGGGACCAGTGACGAAGGCTTGAGCGAGGGCGTGCAAGATTCCGAATACCGCAA
GCGACAGGCCGATCATCGTCGCGCTCCAGCGAAAGCGGTCCTCGCCGAAAATGACCCAGAGCGCTGCCGG
CACCTGTCCTACGAGTTGCATGATAAAGAAGACAGTCATAAGTGCGGCGACGATAGTCATGCCCCGCGCC
CACCGGAAGGAGCTGACTGGGTTGAAGGCTCTCAAGGGCATCGGTCGAGATCCCGGTGCCTAATGAGTGA
GCTAACTTACATTAATTGCGTTGCGCTCACTGCCCGCTTTCCAGTCGGGAAACCTGTCGTGCCAGCTGCA
TTAATGAATCGGCCAACGCGCGGGGAGAGGCGGTTTGCGTATTGGGCGCCAGGGTGGTTTTTCTTTTCAC
CAGTGAGACGGGCAACAGCTGATTGCCCTTCACCGCCTGGCCCTGAGAGAGTTGCAGCAAGCGGTCCACG
CTGGTTTGCCCCAGCAGGCGAAAATCCTGTTTGATGGTGGTTAACGGCGGGATATAACATGAGCTGTCTT
CGGTATCGTCGTATCCCACTACCGAGATGTCCGCACCAACGCGCAGCCCGGACTCGGTAATGGCGCGCAT
TGCGCCCAGCGCCATCTGATCGTTGGCAACCAGCATCGCAGTGGGAACGATGCCCTCATTCAGCATTTGC
ATGGTTTGTTGAAAACCGGACATGGCACTCCAGTCGCCTTCCCGTTCCGCTATCGGCTGAATTTGATTGC
GAGTGAGATATTTATGCCAGCCAGCCAGACGCAGACGCGCCGAGACAGAACTTAATGGGCCCGCTAACAG
CGCGATTTGCTGGTGACCCAATGCGACCAGATGCTCCACGCCCAGTCGCGTACCGTCTTCATGGGAGAAA
ATAATACTGTTGATGGGTGTCTGGTCAGAGACATCAAGAAATAACGCCGGAACATTAGTGCAGGCAGCTT
CCACAGCAATGGCATCCTGGTCATCCAGCGGATAGTTAATGATCAGCCCACTGACGCGTTGCGCGAGAAG
ATTGTGCACCGCCGCTTTACAGGCTTCGACGCCGCTTCGTTCTACCATCGACACCACCACGCTGGCACCC
AGTTGATCGGCGCGAGATTTAATCGCCGCGACAATTTGCGACGGCGCGTGCAGGGCCAGACTGGAGGTGG
CAACGCCAATCAGCAACGACTGTTTGCCCGCCAGTTGTTGTGCCACGCGGTTGGGAATGTAATTCAGCTC
CGCCATCGCCGCTTCCACTTTTTCCCGCGTTTTCGCAGAAACGTGGCTGGCCTGGTTCACCACGCGGGAA
ACGGTCTGATAAGAGACACCGGCATACTCTGCGACATCGTATAACGTTACTGGTTTCACATTCACCACCC
TGAATTGACTCTCTTCCGGGCGCTATCATGCCATACCGCGAAAGGTTTTGCGCCATTCGATGGTGTCCGG
GATCTCGACGCTCTCCCTTATGCGACTCCTGCATTAGGAAGCAGCCCAGTAGTAGGTTGAGGCCGTTGAG
CACCGCCGCCGCAAGGAATGGTGCATGCAAGGAGATGGCGCCCAACAGTCCCCCGGCCACGGGGCCTGCC
ACCATACCCACGCCGAAACAAGCGCTCATGAGCCCGAAGTGGCGAGCCCGATCTTCCCCATCGGTGATGT
CGGCGATATAGGCGCCAGCAACCGCACCTGTGGCGCCGGTGATGCCGGCCACGATGCGTCCGGCGTAGAG
GATCGAGATCGATCTCGATCCCGCGAAATTAATACGACTCACTATAGGGGAATTGTGAGCGGATAACAAT
TCCCCTCTAGAAATAATTTTGTTTAACTTTAAGAAGGAGATATACATATGATGGCGAAGATTCATCACCA
TCATCACCATCACCATCACCACGGTAGCCTGCAAGATTCGGAAGTCAACCAAGAAGCAAAGCCGGAAGTC
AAGCCGGAAGTGAAACCGGAAACCCATATTAACCTGAAAGTTAGTGACGGCAGCTCTGAAATTTTCTTTA
AGATCAAAAAGACCACGCCGCTGCGTCGCCTGATGGAAGCGTTTGCCAAACGTCAGGGCAAGGAAATGGA
TAGCCTGCGTTTCCTGTATGACGGTATTCGCATCCAGGCAGATCAAGCGCCGGAAGACCTGGACATGGAA
GACAACGACATCATTGAAGCCCACCGTGAACAGATTGGCGGCTCTGGAATGCCAGTAATAACACTACCCG
ATGGATCACAACGCCACTACGACCACGCCGTTAGCCCGATGGATGTGGCGCTGGACATCGGTCCGGGTCT
GGCTAAAGCGTGCATTGCTGGTCGTGTTAATGGCGAATTGGTTGACGCCTGCGATCTTATCGAAAATGAT
GCGCAGCTGTCGATTATCACCGCG
[486 nt withheld, positions 4995-5480]
GGTTCGTAATGACTCGAGCACCACCACCACCACCACTGAGATCCGGCTGCTAACAAAGCCCGAAAGGAAG
CTGAGTTGGCTGCTGCCACCGCTGAGCAATAACTAGCATAACCCCTTGGGGCCTCTAAACGGGTCTTGAG
GGGTTTTTTGCTGAAAGGAGGAACTATATCCGGATTGGCGAATGGG
[124 nt withheld, positions 5667-5790]
C
[91 nt withheld, positions 5792-5882]
A
[49 nt withheld, positions 5884-5932]
CCTTTGACGTTGGAGTCCACGTTCTTT
[37 nt withheld, positions 5960-5996]
ACCCTATCTCGGTCTATTCTTTTGATTTATAAGGGATTTTGCCGATTTCGGCCTATTGGTTAAAAAATGA
GCTGATTTAACAAAAATTTAACGCGAATTTTAACAAAATATTAACGCTTACAATTTAGGTGGCACTTTTC
GGGGAAATGTGCGCGGAACCCCTATTTGTTTATTTTTCTAAATACATTCAAATATGTATCCGCTCATGAA
TTAATTCTTAGAAAAACTCATCGAGCATCAAATGAAACTGCAATTTATTCATATCAGGATTAT
